Addgene plasmid #162843: pPodA11
Purpose: Expression protein designed PodA10 from a TEV cleavable IPTG inducible plasmid with ampicillin resistance
Depositing lab: Dianne Newman. Depositing organization: California Institute of Technology. Publication: Computationally designed pyocyanin demethylase acts synergistically with tobramycin to kill recalcitrant Pseudomonas aeruginosa biofilms. VanDrisse CM, Lipsh-Sokolik R, Khersonsky O, Fleishman SJ, Newman DK. Proc Natl Acad Sci U S A. 2021 Mar 23;118(12). pii: 2022012118. doi: 10.1073/pnas.2022012118. PubMed 33723058.
Backbone
  Vector backbone: pTEV16
  Backbone size w/o insert (bp): 5334
  Total vector size (bp): 5838
  Vector type: Bacterial Expression
Growth in bacteria
  Bacterial resistance: Ampicillin, 100 μg/mL
  Growth temperature: 37°C
  Growth strain: DH5alpha
  Copy number: High Copy
Gene/Insert
  Gene/Insert name: Protein Designed Pyocyanin demethylase (alt name: PodA10)
  Species: Mycolicibacterium fortuitum subsp. fortuitum DSM 46621 = ATCC 6841
  Insert size (bp): 369
  Mutation: A53N, I73T, A87V, M99V, A129T from WT PodA
  GenBank ID: MFORT_14352
  Promoter: T7
  Tag / fusion protein: TEV-cleavable 6x-His tag (N terminal on backbone)
  Cloning method: Restriction Enzyme; 5′ cloning site BspQI (destroyed during cloning); 3′ cloning site BspQI (destroyed during cloning)
  Sequencing primers: 5′ TAATACGACTCACTATAGGG; 3′ GCTAGTTATTGCTCAGCGG
Terms and licenses: Academic/Nonprofit Terms; Industry Terms: Not Available to Industry
How to cite: pPodA11 was a gift from Dianne Newman (Addgene plasmid # 162843 ; http://n2t.net/addgene:162843 ; RRID:Addgene_162843)
