[The description below was written by a language model from this plasmid's Addgene catalogue record and pLannotate feature annotations shown in this document.]
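Description:
pPodA11 is a bacterial expression plasmid built on the pTEV16 backbone, a pET-style vector of about 5.8 kb in total, for IPTG-inducible production of a computationally designed variant of the pyocyanin demethylase PodA from Mycolicibacterium fortuitum. The insert, recorded as PodA10, is 369 bp and carries five substitutions relative to wild-type PodA (A53N, I73T, A87V, M99V and A129T). It was cloned through BspQI sites that were destroyed in the process. The feature table does not annotate the insert itself, but it would fall in the unannotated stretch between the TEV site and the T7 terminator.

Expression is driven by a T7 promoter followed directly by a lac operator and the phage T7 gene 10 ribosome binding site. A lacI gene with its own promoter is carried on the plasmid, so transcription stays repressed until IPTG is added in a host that supplies T7 RNA polymerase. The protein is made with an N-terminal histidine tag from the backbone (catalogued as 6xHis, detected as a partial 8xHis match) followed by a TEV protease recognition site, which allows affinity purification and later removal of the tag. A T7 terminator closes the cassette.

The plasmid is selected with ampicillin through the bla gene and replicates from a ColE1/pMB1-type origin, which the annotation detects in fragments. The bom and rop elements from pBR322 are also present, although the catalogue lists the plasmid as high copy. An f1 origin and remnants of the tetracycline resistance gene are further backbone features. The associated publication concerns designed PodA acting together with tobramycin against Pseudomonas aeruginosa biofilms, which is consistent with use of this plasmid to produce purified enzyme.
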