Features (pLannotate 1.2.2; 21 found; start..end, strand, type, name):
     78..210     +  rep_origin     RSF ori (fragment): Plasmids containing the RSF 1030 origin of replication can be propagated in E. coli cells that contain additional plasmids with compatible origins.
    216..355     -  misc_feature   bom: basis of mobility region from pBR322
    457..648     -  CDS            rop: Rop protein, which maintains plasmids at low copy number; rop
    665..1045    +  CDS            YPB1_ECOLX: Protein predicted: Swiss-Prot protein existence level 4. From Escherichia coli.
   1117..1408    -  CDS            TcR (fragment): tetracycline efflux protein; tet; confers resistance to tetracycline
   1423..1444    -  protein_bind   CAP binding site: CAP binding activates transcription in the presence of cAMP. E. coli catabolite activator protein
   1457..2539    -  CDS            lacI: lac repressor; lacI; The lac repressor binds to the lac operator to inhibit transcription in E. coli. This inhibition can be relieved by adding lactose or isopropyl-β-D-thiogalactopyranoside (IPTG).
   2540..2617    -  promoter       lacI promoter: lacI
   2625..2904    -  CDS            TcR (fragment): tetracycline efflux protein; tet; confers resistance to tetracycline
   2926..2944    +  promoter       T7 promoter: promoter for bacteriophage T7 RNA polymerase
   2945..2969    +  protein_bind   lac operator: The lac repressor binds to the lac operator to inhibit transcription in E. coli. This inhibition can be relieved by adding lactose or isopropyl-β-D-thiogalactopyranoside (IPTG). lac repressor encoded by lacI
   2984..3006    +  RBS            RBS: efficient ribosome binding site from bacteriophage T7 gene 10 (Olins and Rangwala, 1989)
   3026..3045    +  CDS            8xHis (fragment): 8xHis affinity tag
   3067..3087    +  CDS            TEV site: tobacco etch virus (TEV) protease recognition and cleavage site
   3498..3545    +  terminator     T7 terminator: transcription terminator for bacteriophage T7 RNA polymerase
   3582..4010    +  rep_origin     f1 ori (sequence partly withheld): f1 bacteriophage origin of replication; arrow indicates direction of (+) strand synthesis
   4063..4167    +  promoter       AmpR promoter: bla
   4168..5028    +  CDS            AmpR: β-lactamase; bla; confers resistance to ampicillin, carbenicillin, and related antibiotics
   5199..5434    +  rep_origin     ori (fragment): high-copy-number ColE1/pMB1/pBR322/pUC origin of replication
   5432..5515    +  CDS            rbbA (fragment): RBBA_ECOLI - Also known as yhiG, yhiH. Experimental evidence at protein level: Swiss-Prot protein existence level 1. Exhibits an intrinsic ATPase activity that is stimulated by both 70S ribosomes and 30S ribosomal subunits. Could be involved in protein-chain elongation and in release of deacyl-tRNA from ribosomes after peptide bond synthesis. Stimulates the synthesis of polyphenylalanine in vitro. From Escherichia coli (strain K12).
   5515..30      +  rep_origin     ori (fragment) (across the origin): high-copy-number ColE1/pMB1/pBR322/pUC origin of replication
>Addgene plasmid #162843 | pPodA11 | addgene full sequence | sequence record 343491 | Addgene NGS Result
TGCTCGTCAGGGGGGCGGAGCCTATGGAAAAACGCCAGCAACGCGGCCTTTTTACGGTTCCTGGCCTTTT
GCTGGCCTTTTGCTCACATGTTCTTTCCTGCGTTATCCCCTGATTCTGTGGATAACCGTATTACCGCCTT
TGAGTGAGCTGATACCGCTCGCCGCAGCCGAACGACCGAGCGCAGCGAGTCAGTGAGCGAGGAAGCGGAA
TAGAGCCTGATGCGGTATTTTCTCCTTACGCATCTGTGCGGTATTTCACACCGCAATGGTGCACTCTCAG
TACAATCTGCTCTGATGCCGCATAGTTAAGCCAGTATACACTCCGCTATCGCTACGTGACTGGGTCATGG
CTGCGCCCCGACACCCGCCAACACCCGCTGACGCGCCCTGACGGGCTTGTCTGCTCCCGGCATCCGCTTA
CAGACAAGCTGTGACCGTCTCCGGGAGCTGCATGTGTCAGAGGTTTTCACCGTCATCACCGAAACGCGCG
AGGCAGCTGCGGTAAAGCTCATCAGCGTGGTCGTGAAGCGATTCACAGATGTCTGCCTGTTCATCCGCGT
CCAGCTCGTTGAGTTTCTCCAGAAGCGTTAATGTCTGGCTTCTGATAAAGCGGGCCATGTTAAGGGCGGT
TTTTTCCTGTTTGGTCACTGATGCCTCCGTGTAAGGGGGATTTCTGTTCATGGGGGTAATGATACCGATG
AAACGAGAGAGGATGCTCACGATACGGGTTACTGATGATGAACATGCCCGGTTACTGGAACGTTGTGAGG
GTAAACAACTGGCGGTATGGATGCGGCGGGACCAGAGAAAAATCACTCAGGGTCAATGCCAGCGCTTCGT
TAATACAGATGTAGGTGTTCCACAGGGTAGCCAGCAGCATCCTGCGATGCAGATCCGGAACATAATGGTG
CAGGGCGCTGACTTCCGCGTTTCCAGACTTTACGAAACACGGAAACCGAAGACCATTCATGTTGTTGCTC
AGGTCGCAGACGTTTTGCAGCAGCAGTCGCTTCACGTTCGCTCGCGTATCGGTGATTCATTCTGCTAACC
AGTAAGGCAACCCCGCCAGCCTAGCCGGGTCCTCAACGACAGGAGCACGATCATGCGCACCCGTGGGGCC
GCCATGCCGGCGATAATGGCCTGCTTCTCGCCGAAACGTTTGGTGGCGGGACCAGTGACGAAGGCTTGAG
CGAGGGCGTGCAAGATTCCGAATACCGCAAGCGACAGGCCGATCATCGTCGCGCTCCAGCGAAAGCGGTC
CTCGCCGAAAATGACCCAGAGCGCTGCCGGCACCTGTCCTACGAGTTGCATGATAAAGAAGACAGTCATA
AGTGCGGCGACGATAGTCATGCCCCGCGCCCACCGGAAGGAGCTGACTGGGTTGAAGGCTCTCAAGGGCA
TCGGTCGAGATCCCGGTGCCTAATGAGTGAGCTAACTTACATTAATTGCGTTGCGCTCACTGCCCGCTTT
CCAGTCGGGAAACCTGTCGTGCCAGCTGCATTAATGAATCGGCCAACGCGCGGGGAGAGGCGGTTTGCGT
ATTGGGCGCCAGGGTGGTTTTTCTTTTCACCAGTGAGACGGGCAACAGCTGATTGCCCTTCACCGCCTGG
CCCTGAGAGAGTTGCAGCAAGCGGTCCACGCTGGTTTGCCCCAGCAGGCGAAAATCCTGTTTGATGGTGG
TTAACGGCGGGATATAACATGAGCTGTCTTCGGTATCGTCGTATCCCACTACCGAGATATCCGCACCAAC
GCGCAGCCCGGACTCGGTAATGGCGCGCATTGCGCCCAGCGCCATCTGATCGTTGGCAACCAGCATCGCA
GTGGGAACGATGCCCTCATTCAGCATTTGCATGGTTTGTTGAAAACCGGACATGGCACTCCAGTCGCCTT
CCCGTTCCGCTATCGGCTGAATTTGATTGCGAGTGAGATATTTATGCCAGCCAGCCAGACGCAGACGCGC
CGAGACAGAACTTAATGGGCCCGCTAACAGCGCGATTTGCTGGTGACCCAATGCGACCAGATGCTCCACG
CCCAGTCGCGTACCGTCTTCATGGGAGAAAATAATACTGTTGATGGGTGTCTGGTCAGAGACATCAAGAA
ATAACGCCGGAACATTAGTGCAGGCAGCTTCCACAGCAATGGCATCCTGGTCATCCAGCGGATAGTTAAT
GATCAGCCCACTGACGCGTTGCGCGAGAAGATTGTGCACCGCCGCTTTACAGGCTTCGACGCCGCTTCGT
TCTACCATCGACACCACCACGCTGGCACCCAGTTGATCGGCGCGAGATTTAATCGCCGCGACAATTTGCG
ACGGCGCGTGCAGGGCCAGACTGGAGGTGGCAACGCCAATCAGCAACGACTGTTTGCCCGCCAGTTGTTG
TGCCACGCGGTTGGGAATGTAATTCAGCTCCGCCATCGCCGCTTCCACTTTTTCCCGCGTTTTCGCAGAA
ACGTGGCTGGCCTGGTTCACCACGCGGGAAACGGTCTGATAAGAGACACCGGCATACTCTGCGACATCGT
ATAACGTTACTGGTTTCACATTCACCACCCTGAATTGACTCTCTTCCGGGCGCTATCATGCCATACCGCG
AAAGGTTTTGCGCCATTCGATGGTGTCCGGGATCTCGACGCTCTCCCTTATGCGACTCCTGCATTAGGAA
GCAGCCCAGTAGTAGGTTGAGGCCGTTGAGCACCGCCGCCGCAAGGAATGGTGCATGCAAGGAGATGGCG
CCCAACAGTCCCCCGGCCACGGGGCCTGCCACCATACCCACGCCGAAACAAGCGCTCATGAGCCCGAAGT
GGCGAGCCCGATCTTCCCCATCGGTGATGTCGGCGATATAGGCGCCAGCAACCGCACCTGTGGCGCCGGT
GATGCCGGCCACGATGCGTCCGGCGTAGAGGATCGAGATCTCGATCCCGCGAAATTAATACGACTCACTA
TAGGGGAATTGTGAGCGGATAACAATTCCCCTCTAGAAATAATTTTGTTTAACTTTAAGAAGGAGATATA
CATATATGTCGTACTACCATCACCATCACCATCACGATTACGATATCCCAACTAGTGAAAACCTGTATTT
TCAGGGCATGGTTACAATGACGCTTGACGTAAAGAATGACCAAGTCAACAAGCATGATTTTGGCAAGCCT
GGAATGGACGTAGGTGACATGGACATTTTCTCCGATACTCTGAGCGTAGACGGGAAGCAAGTTGGGTATG
ATGGAGGAGTCTGCTTTTTTACGAATGTAACCCCTGACAACCCCGTGACCTACTGCGAGCTTACTATTCA
CTTAGACGCAGGTGAAATTTTCGCTCGTAGTTTGACCCCACATACATTAGCGCCTTTTACTATGACAATT
ACAGGGGGGACAGGCGAATATGCGAACTCGAAGGGTGAACTTACAGTGAGTGGCGTGGCAACCCCTGACG
AAAAGTACGAGTTAAAGTTAACATAAGAATTCTCGAGCTCCCGGGATCCGCGGCCGCTGAGCAATAACTA
GCATAACCCCTTGGGGCCTCTAAACGGGTCTTGAGGGGTTTTTTGCTGAAAGGAGGAACTATATCCGGAT
TGGCGAATGGG
[124 nt withheld, positions 3582-3705]
C
[91 nt withheld, positions 3707-3797]
A
[49 nt withheld, positions 3799-3847]
CCTTTGACGTTGGAGTCCACGTTCTTT
[37 nt withheld, positions 3875-3911]
ACCCTATCTCGGTCTATTCTTTTGATTTATAAGGGATTTTGCCGATTTCGGCCTATTGGTTAAAAAATGA
GCTGATTTAACAAAAATTTAACGCGAATTTTAACAAAATATTAACGCTTACAATTTAGGTGGCACTTTTC
GGGGAAATGTGCGCGGAACCCCTATTTGTTTATTTTTCTAAATACATTCAAATATGTATCCGCTCATGAG
ACAATAACCCTGATAAATGCTTCAATAATATTGAAAAAGGAAGAGTATGAGTATTCAACATTTCCGTGTC
GCCCTTATTCCCTTTTTTGCGGCATTTTGCCTTCCTGTTTTTGCTCACCCAGAAACGCTGGTGAAAGTAA
AAGATGCTGAAGATCAGTTGGGTGCACGAGTGGGTTACATCGAACTGGATCTCAACAGCGGTAAGATCCT
TGAGAGTTTTCGCCCCGAAGAACGTTTTCCAATGATGAGCACTTTTAAAGTTCTGCTATGTGGCGCGGTA
TTATCCCGTATTGACGCCGGGCAAGAGCAACTCGGTCGCCGCATACACTATTCTCAGAATGACTTGGTTG
AGTACTCACCAGTCACAGAAAAGCATCTTACGGATGGCATGACAGTAAGAGAATTATGCAGTGCTGCCAT
AACCATGAGTGATAACACTGCGGCCAACTTACTTCTGACAACGATCGGAGGACCGAAGGAGCTAACCGCT
TTTTTGCACAACATGGGGGATCATGTAACTCGCCTTGATCGTTGGGAACCGGAGCTGAATGAAGCCATAC
CAAACGACGAGCGTGACACCACGATGCCTGCAGCAATGGCAACAACGTTGCGCAAACTATTAACTGGCGA
ACTACTTACTCTAGCTTCCCGGCAACAATTAATAGACTGGATGGAGGCGGATAAAGTTGCAGGACCACTT
CTGCGCTCGGCCCTTCCGGCTGGCTGGTTTATTGCTGATAAATCTGGAGCCGGTGAGCGTGGGTCTCGCG
GTATCATTGCAGCACTGGGGCCAGATGGTAAGCCCTCCCGTATCGTAGTTATCTACACGACGGGGAGTCA
GGCAACTATGGATGAACGAAATAGACAGATCGCTGAGATAGGTGCCTCACTGATTAAGCATTGGTAACTG
TCAGACCAAGTTTACTCATATATACTTTAGATTGATTTAAAACTTCATTTTTAATTTAAAAGGATCTAGG
TGAAGATCCTTTTTGATAATCTCATGACCAAAATCCCTTAACGTGAGTTTTCGTTCCACTGAGCGTCAGA
CCCCGTAGAAAAGATCAAAGGATCTTCTTGAGATCCTTTTTTTCTGCGCGTAATCTGCTGCTTGCAAACA
AAAAAACCACCGCTACCAGCGGTGGTTTGTTTGCCGGATCAAGAGCTACCAACTCTTTTTCCGAAGGTAA
CTGGCTTCAGCAGAGCGCAGATACCAAATACTGTCCTTCTAGTGTAGCCGTAGTTAGGCCACCACTTCAA
GAACTCTGTAGCACCGCCTACATACCTCGCTCTGCTAATCCTGTTACCAGTGGATCGACGGAGCGATGCC
GAGCCGTGCTGAAACGGTAAAAGGTTACGTGCAGGCCATGCACCAGAGCTGGTTACAGGATGTGCTGCTG
CCAGTGGCGATAAGTCGTGTCTTACCGGGTTGGACTCAAGACGATAGTTACCGGATAAGGCGCAGCGGTC
GGGCTGAACGGGGGGTTCGTGCACACAGCCCAGCTTGGAGCGAACGACCTACACCGAACTGAGATACCTA
CAGCGTGAGCTATGAGAAAGCGCCACGCTTCCCGAAGGGAGAAAGGCGGACAGGTATCCGGTAAGCGGCA
GGGTCGGAACAGGAGAGCGCACGAGGGAGCTTCCAGGGGGAAACGCCTGGTATCTTTATAGTCCTGTCGG
GTTTCGCCACCTCTGACTTGAGCGTCGATTTTTGTGA
