>Addgene plasmid #162843 | pPodA11 | depositor partial sequence | sequence record 315532 | PodA10 insert that was cloned into pTEV16
ATGGTTACAATGACGCTTGACGTAAAGAATGACCAAGTCAACAAGCATGATTTTGGCAAGCCTGGAATGG
ACGTAGGTGACATGGACATTTTCTCCGATACTCTGAGCGTAGACGGGAAGCAAGTTGGGTATGATGGAGG
AGTCTGCTTTTTTACGAATGTAACCCCTGACAACCCCGTGACCTACTGCGAGCTTACTATTCACTTAGAC
GCAGGTGAAATTTTCGCTCGTAGTTTGACCCCACATACATTAGCGCCTTTTACTATGACAATTACAGGGG
GGACAGGCGAATATGCGAACTCGAAGGGTGAACTTACAGTGAGTGGCGTGGCAACCCCTGACGAAAAGTA
CGAGTTAAAGTTAACATAA
